Addgene plasmid #152151: pGBW-m4133532
Purpose: Mammalian expression plasmid for SARS-CoV-2 ORF8 protein
Depositing lab: Ginkgo Bioworks & Benjie Chen.
Backbone
  Vector backbone: pTwist_CMV_6
  Backbone size w/o insert (bp): 4180
  Vector type: Mammalian Expression
Growth in bacteria
  Bacterial resistance: Ampicillin, 100 μg/mL
  Growth temperature: 37°C
  Growth strain: DH5alpha
  Copy number: High Copy
Gene/Insert
  Gene/Insert name: SARS-CoV-2 ORF8 protein
  Species: Severe acute respiratory syndrome coronavirus 2
  Insert size (bp): 359
  Mutation: wt
  Entrez Gene: ORF8 (a.k.a. GU280_gp09)
  Promoter: CMV
  Tag / fusion protein: Cleavable TEV;6xHis-003 (C terminal on backbone)
  Cloning method: Unknown
Resource information
  A portion of this plasmid was derived from a plasmid made by: GinkgoBioworks
Depositor comments: NCBI reference sequence: YP_009724396.1
How to cite: pGBW-m4133532 was a gift from Ginkgo Bioworks & Benjie Chen (Addgene plasmid # 152151 ; http://n2t.net/addgene:152151 ; RRID:Addgene_152151)
