[The description below was written by a language model from this plasmid's Addgene catalogue record and pLannotate feature annotations shown in this document.]
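Description:
pGBW-m4133532 is a mammalian expression plasmid built on the pTwist_CMV_6 backbone that carries the wild-type ORF8 coding sequence of SARS-CoV-2. It is propagated in E. coli as a high-copy plasmid through a ColE1/pUC-type origin of replication and is selected with ampicillin via a full-length β-lactamase (AmpR) gene. The sequenced record is about 4.6 kb, consistent with the stated backbone plus a roughly 360 bp insert. No mammalian selection marker or eukaryotic origin is annotated, so the plasmid appears suited to transient transfection rather than stable selection.

Expression is driven by the human cytomegalovirus immediate early enhancer and promoter, which lie directly upstream of the ORF8 open reading frame. The feature table identifies this frame as NS8 of SARS-CoV-2, an accessory protein implicated in modulating the host immune response and in IL-17 receptor binding. The coding sequence is followed in frame by a C-terminal 6xHis tag supplied by the backbone. The catalogue entry describes this tag as cleavable through a TEV protease site, although the TEV site itself is not separately annotated and presumably occupies the short gap between ORF8 and the His tag. An SV40 polyadenylation signal terminates the transcript. The expression unit and the bacterial maintenance region are flanked by T7 and rrnG transcription terminators, a synthetic poly(A) signal and short 5' and 3' β-globin insulator elements, which serve to limit read-through and interference between modules.

The construct is intended for producing tagged ORF8 in mammalian cells. The His tag allows affinity purification or detection, and TEV cleavage can then remove the tag.
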