Features (pLannotate 1.2.2; 18 found; start..end, strand, type, name):
      1..304     +  enhancer       CMV enhancer: human cytomegalovirus immediate early enhancer
    377..394     -  promoter       CMV promoter (fragment): human cytomegalovirus (CMV) immediate early promoter
    457..508     +  promoter       CMVd2 promoter: truncated human cytomegalovirus (CMV) immediate early promoter that yields moderately reduced expression relative to the full-length promoter
    583..945     +  CDS            NS8_SARS2: Experimental evidence at protein level: Swiss-Prot protein existence level 1. Plays a role in modulating host immune response (PubMed:31986261). Binds to IL17RA receptor, leading to IL17 pathway activation and an increased secretion of pro-inflammatory factors. Contributes to cytokine storm during COVID-19 infection. From Severe acute respiratory syndrome coronavirus 2 (2019-nCoV) (SARS-CoV-2).
    967..984     +  CDS            6xHis: 6xHis affinity tag
   1037..1158    -  polyA_signal   SV40 poly(A) signal: SV40 polyadenylation signal
   1181..1250    -  CDS            large T antigen (fragment): large T antigen from SV40 (simian virus 40)
   1273..1319    +  terminator     T7 terminator: transcription terminator for bacteriophage T7 RNA polymerase
   1349..1485    +  terminator     rrnG terminator: transcription terminator from the E. coli ribosomal RNA rrnG operon (Albrechtsen et al., 1991)
   1530..1601    +  misc_feature   3' β-globin insulator: insulator downstream of the human β-globin locus (Farrell et al., 2002)
   1827..2415    -  rep_origin     ori: high-copy-number ColE1/pMB1/pBR322/pUC origin of replication
   2587..2651    -  CDS            bla(M) (fragment): β-lactamase lacking the signal sequence; bla(M); allows cytosolic expression of β-lactamase
   3161..4021    +  CDS            AmpR: β-lactamase; bla; confers resistance to ampicillin, carbenicillin, and related antibiotics
   4034..4170    +  terminator     rrnG terminator: transcription terminator from the E. coli ribosomal RNA rrnG operon (Albrechtsen et al., 1991)
   4322..4393    +  misc_feature   5' β-globin insulator: insulator upstream of the human β-globin locus (Farrell et al., 2002)
   4398..4444    -  terminator     T7 terminator: transcription terminator for bacteriophage T7 RNA polymerase
   4462..4510    -  polyA_signal   poly(A) signal: synthetic polyadenylation signal
   4541..4590    +  enhancer       CMV enhancer (fragment): human cytomegalovirus immediate early enhancer
>Addgene plasmid #152151 | pGBW-m4133532 | addgene full sequence | sequence record 342387 | Addgene NGS Result
CGTTACATAACTTACGGTAAATGGCCCGCCTGGCTGACCGCCCAACGACCCCCGCCCATTGACGTCAATA
ATGACGTATGTTCCCATAGTAACGCCAATAGGGACTTTCCATTGACGTCAATGGGTGGAGTATTTACGGT
AAACTGCCCACTTGGCAGTACATCAAGTGTATCATATGCCAAGTACGCCCCCTATTGACGTCAATGACGG
TAAATGGCCCGCCTGGCATTATGCCCAGTACATGACCTTATGGGACTTTCCTACTTGGCAGTACATCTAC
GTATTAGTCATCGCTATTACCATGCTGATGCGGTTTTGGCAGTACATCAATGGGCGTGGATAGCGGTTTG
ACTCACGGGGATTTCCAAGTCTCCACCCCATTGACGTCAATGGGAGTTTGTTTTGGCACCAAAATCAACG
GGACTTTCCAAAATGTCGTAACAACTCCGCCCCATTGACGCAAATGGGCGGTAGGCGTGTACGGTGGGAG
GTCTATATAAGCAGAGCTGGTTTAGTGAACCGTCAGATCAGATCTTTGTCGATCCTACCATCCACTCGAC
ACACCCGCCAGCGGCCGCCACCATGAAATTTCTTGTTTTCTTAGGAATCATCACAACTGTAGCTGCATTT
CACCAAGAATGTAGTTTACAGTCATGTACTCAACATCAACCATATGTAGTTGATGACCCGTGTCCTATTC
ACTTCTATTCTAAATGGTATATTAGAGTAGGAGCTAGAAAATCAGCACCTTTAATTGAATTGTGCGTGGA
TGAGGCTGGTTCTAAATCACCCATTCAGTACATCGATATCGGTAATTATACAGTTTCCTGTTTACCTTTT
ACAATTAATTGCCAGGAACCTAAATTGGGTAGTCTTGTAGTGCGTTGTTCGTTCTATGAAGACTTTTTAG
AGTATCATGACGTTCGTGTTGTTTTAGATTTCATCGAAAACCTTTACTTTCAGTCGCACCATCACCATCA
CCATTAAGCTAGCTTGACTGACTGAGATACAGCGTACCTTCAGCTCACAGACATGATAAGATACATTGAT
GAGTTTGGACAAACCACAACTAGAATGCAGTGAAAAAAATGCTTTATTTGTGAAATTTGTGATGCTATTG
CTTTATTTGTAACCATTATAAGCTGCAATAAACAAGTTAACAACAACAATTGCATTCATTTTATGTTTCA
GGTTCAGGGGGAGGTGTGGGAGGTTTTTTAAAGCAAGTAAAACCTCTACAAATGTGGTATTGGCCCATCT
CTATCGGTATCGTAGCATAACCCCTTGGGGCCTCTAAACGGGTCTTGAGGGGTTTTTTGTGCCCCTCGGG
CCGGATTGCTATCTACCGGCATTGGCGCAGAAAAAAATGCCTGATGCGACGCTGCGCGTCTTATACTCCC
ACATATGCCAGATTCAGCAACGGATACGGCTTCCCCAACTTGCCCACTTCCATACGTGTCCTCCTTACCA
GAAATTTATCCTTAAGGTCGTCAGCTATCCTGCAGGCGATCTCTCGATTTCGATCAAGACATTCCTTTAA
TGGTCTTTTCTGGACACCACTAGGGGTCAGAAGTAGTTCATCAAACTTTCTTCCCTCCCTAATCTCATTG
GTTACCTTGGGCTATCGAAACTTAATTAACCAGTCAAGTCAGCTACTTGGCGAGATCGACTTGTCTGGGT
TTCGACTACGCTCAGAATTGCGTCAGTCAAGTTCGATCTGGTCCTTGCTATTGCACCCGTTCTCCGATTA
CGAGTTTCATTTAAATCATGTGAGCAAAAGGCCAGCAAAAGGCCAGGAACCGTAAAAAGGCCGCGTTGCT
GGCGTTTTTCCATAGGCTCCGCCCCCCTGACGAGCATCACAAAAATCGACGCTCAAGTCAGAGGTGGCGA
AACCCGACAGGACTATAAAGATACCAGGCGTTTCCCCCTGGAAGCTCCCTCGTGCGCTCTCCTGTTCCGA
CCCTGCCGCTTACCGGATACCTGTCCGCCTTTCTCCCTTCGGGAAGCGTGGCGCTTTCTCATAGCTCACG
CTGTAGGTATCTCAGTTCGGTGTAGGTCGTTCGCTCCAAGCTGGGCTGTGTGCACGAACCCCCCGTTCAG
CCCGACCGCTGCGCCTTATCCGGTAACTATCGTCTTGAGTCCAACCCGGTAAGACACGACTTATCGCCAC
TGGCAGCAGCCACTGGTAACAGGATTAGCAGAGCGAGGTATGTAGGCGGTGCTACAGAGTTCTTGAAGTG
GTGGCCTAACTACGGCTACACTAGAAGAACAGTATTTGGTATCTGCGCTCTGCTGAAGCCAGTTACCTTC
GGAAAAAGAGTTGGTAGCTCTTGATCCGGCAAACAAACCACCGCTGGTAGCGGTGGTTTTTTTGTTTGCA
AGCAGCAGATTACGCGCAGAAAAAAAGGATCTCAAGAAGATCCTTTGATCTTTTCTACGGGGTCTGACGC
TCAGTGGAACGAAAACTCACGTTAAGGGATTTTGGTCATGAGATTATCAAAAAGGATCTTCACCTAGATC
CTTTTAAATTAAAAATGAAGTTTTAAATCAATCTAAAGTATATATGAGTAAACTTGGTCTGACAGTTACC
AATGCTTAATCAGTGAGGCACCTATCTCAGCGATCTGTCTATTTCGTTCATCCATAGTTGCATTTAAATT
TCCGAACTCTCCAAGGCCCTCGTCGGAAAATCTTCAAACCTTTCGTCCGATCCATCTTGCAGGCTACCTC
TCGAACGAACTATCGCAAGTCTCTTGGCCGGCCTTGCGCCTTGGCTATTGCTTGGCAGCGCCTATCGCCA
GGTATTACTCCAATCCCGAATATCCGAGATCGGGATCACCCGAGAGAAGTTCAACCTACATCCTCAATCC
CGATCTATCCGAGATCCGAGGAATATCGAAATCGGGGCGCGCCTGGTGTACCGAGAACGATCCTCTCAGT
GCGAGTCTCGACGATCCATATCGTTGCTTGGCAGTCAGCCAGTCGGAATCCAGCTTGGGACCCAGGAAGT
CCAATCGTCAGATATTGTACTCAAGCCTGGTCACGGCAGCGTACCGATCTGTTTAAACCTAGATATTGAT
AGTCTGATCGGTCAACGTATAATCGAGTCCTAGCTTTTGCAAACATCTATCAAGAGACAGGATCAGCAGG
AGGCTTTCGCATGAGTATTCAACATTTCCGTGTCGCCCTTATTCCCTTTTTTGCGGCATTTTGCCTTCCT
GTTTTTGCTCACCCAGAAACGCTGGTGAAAGTAAAAGATGCTGAAGATCAGTTGGGTGCGCGAGTGGGTT
ACATCGAACTGGATCTCAACAGCGGTAAGATCCTTGAGAGTTTTCGCCCCGAAGAACGCTTTCCAATGAT
GAGCACTTTTAAAGTTCTGCTATGTGGCGCGGTATTATCCCGTATTGACGCCGGGCAAGAGCAACTCGGT
CGCCGCATACACTATTCTCAGAATGACTTGGTTGAGTATTCACCAGTCACAGAAAAGCATCTTACGGATG
GCATGACAGTAAGAGAATTATGCAGTGCTGCCATAACCATGAGTGATAACACTGCGGCCAACTTACTTCT
GACAACGATTGGAGGACCGAAGGAGCTAACCGCTTTTTTGCACAACATGGGGGATCATGTAACTCGCCTT
GATCGTTGGGAACCGGAGCTGAATGAAGCCATACCAAACGACGAGCGTGACACCACGATGCCTGTAGCAA
TGGCAACAACCTTGCGTAAACTATTAACTGGCGAACTACTTACTCTAGCTTCCCGGCAACAGTTGATAGA
CTGGATGGAGGCGGATAAAGTTGCAGGACCACTTCTGCGCTCGGCCCTTCCGGCTGGCTGGTTTATTGCT
GATAAATCTGGAGCCGGTGAGCGTGGGTCTCGCGGTATCATTGCAGCACTGGGGCCAGATGGTAAGCCCT
CCCGTATCGTAGTTATCTACACGACGGGGAGTCAGGCAACTATGGATGAACGAAATAGACAGATCGCTGA
GATAGGTGCCTCACTGATTAAGCATTGGTAACCGATTCTAGGTGCATTGGCGCAGAAAAAAATGCCTGAT
GCGACGCTGCGCGTCTTATACTCCCACATATGCCAGATTCAGCAACGGATACGGCTTCCCCAACTTGCCC
ACTTCCATACGTGTCCTCCTTACCAGAAATTTATCCTTAAGATCCCGAATCGTTTAAACTCGACTCTGGC
TCTATCGAATCTCCGTCGTTTCGAGCTTACGCGAACAGCCGTGGCGCTCATTTGCTCGTCGGGCATCGAA
TCTCGTCAGCTATCGTCAGCTTACCTTTTTGGCAGCGATCGCGGCTCCCGACATCTTGGACCATTAGCTC
CACAGGTATCTTCTTCCCTCTAGTGGTCATAACAGCAGCTTCAGCTACCTCTCAATTCAAAAAACCCCTC
AAGACCCGTTTAGAGGCCCCAAGGGGTTATGCTATCAATCGTTGCGTTACACACACAAAAAACCAACACA
CATCCATCTTCGATGGATAGCGATTTTATTATCTAACTGCTGATCGAGTGTAGCCAGATCTAGTAATCAA
TTACGGGGTCATTAGTTCATAGCCCATATATGGAGTTCCG
